Addgene plasmid #19388: pK-myc-Par3b
Depositing lab: Ian Macara. Depositing organization: University of Virginia. Publication: The cell-polarity protein Par6 links Par3 and atypical protein kinase C to Cdc42. Joberty G, Petersen C, Gao L, Macara IG. Nat Cell Biol 2000 Aug;2(8):531-9. 10.1038/35019573 PubMed 10934474.
Backbone
  Vector backbone: pKMyc
  Backbone size w/o insert (bp): 4764
  Vector type: Mammalian Expression
Growth in bacteria
  Bacterial resistance: Ampicillin, 100 μg/mL
  Growth temperature: 37°C
  Growth strain: DH5alpha
  Copy number: High Copy
Gene/Insert
  Gene/Insert name: Partitioning-defective protein 3b (alt names: pk-myc-Par3b; myc-Par3b; PARD3)
  Species: H. sapiens (human)
  Insert size (bp): 4062
  Mutation: Full length, isoform b.
  GenBank ID: AF467003
  Entrez Gene: PARD3 (a.k.a. ASIP, Baz, PAR3, PAR3alpha, PARD-3, PARD3A, PPP1R118, SE2-5L16, SE2-5LT1, SE2-5T2)
  Tag / fusion protein: Myc (N terminal on backbone)
  Cloning method: Restriction Enzyme; 5′ cloning site NotI (not destroyed); 3′ cloning site NotI (not destroyed)
  Sequencing primers: 5′ SP6
Terms and licenses: Academic/Nonprofit Terms; Industry Terms: Not Available to Industry
How to cite: pK-myc-Par3b was a gift from Ian Macara (Addgene plasmid # 19388 ; http://n2t.net/addgene:19388 ; RRID:Addgene_19388)
