[The description below was written by a language model from this plasmid's Addgene catalogue record and the feature table of its GenBank file.]
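Description:
pK-myc-Par3b is a mammalian expression plasmid built on the pKMyc backbone that encodes full-length human partitioning-defective protein 3 (PARD3), isoform b, with an N-terminal Myc epitope tag supplied by the vector. The roughly 4.1 kb cDNA was inserted as a NotI fragment, with both sites retained. In the annotated 8,781 bp map it corresponds to the unannotated stretch between the Myc tag and the SV40 polyadenylation signal; the insert itself is not marked as a feature. The plasmid is propagated in E. coli through a high-copy ColE1/pUC-type origin under ampicillin selection (beta-lactamase with its own promoter). An f1 origin is also present, which allows single-stranded DNA production.

Expression in mammalian cells is driven by the human cytomegalovirus immediate-early enhancer and promoter, with transcripts terminated by the SV40 poly(A) signal. An SP6 promoter sits between the CMV promoter and the Myc tag, serving as the 5′ sequencing primer site and in principle permitting in vitro transcription of the tagged open reading frame. A primer site annotated as lying in a synthetic intron falls in the same leader region. Downstream of the expression cassette is an SV40 enhancer/early promoter segment containing the SV40 origin, which can support episomal replication in cells expressing large T antigen. No mammalian selectable marker is annotated, so the construct appears suited to transient transfection. Remnants of the lac promoter/operator and M13 primer sites come from the cloning backbone.

The Myc tag allows detection and immunoprecipitation of Par3b. The associated work concerns the cell-polarity complex in which Par6 links Par3 and atypical protein kinase C to Cdc42.
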