LOCUS       Exported 8781 bp ds-DNA circular SYN 12-MAY-2021
DEFINITION  synthetic circular DNA
ACCESSION   .
VERSION     .
KEYWORDS    pK-myc-Par3b
SOURCE      synthetic DNA construct
  ORGANISM  synthetic DNA construct
REFERENCE   1 (bases 1 to 8781)
  AUTHORS   Joberty G, Petersen C, Gao L, Macara IG
  TITLE     The cell-polarity protein Par6 links Par3 and atypical protein
            kinase C to Cdc42.
  JOURNAL   Nat Cell Biol 2000 Aug;2(8):531-9.
  PUBMED    10934474
REFERENCE   2 (bases 1 to 8781)
  AUTHORS   .
  TITLE     Direct Submission
  JOURNAL   Exported May 12, 2021 from SnapGene Server 1.1.58
            http://www.snapgene.com
FEATURES             Location/Qualifiers
     source          1..8781
                     /organism="synthetic DNA construct"
                     /mol_type="other DNA"
     protein_bind    83..104
                     /label=CAP binding site
                     /bound_moiety="E. coli catabolite activator protein"
                     /note="CAP binding activates transcription in the presence
                     of cAMP."
     promoter        119..149
                     /label=lac promoter
                     /note="promoter for the E. coli lac operon"
     protein_bind    157..173
                     /label=lac operator
                     /bound_moiety="lac repressor encoded by lacI"
                     /note="The lac repressor binds to the lac operator to
                     inhibit transcription in E. coli. This inhibition can be
                     relieved by adding lactose or
                     isopropyl-beta-D-thiogalactopyranoside (IPTG)."
     primer_bind     162..184
                     /label=M13/pUC Reverse
                     /note="In lacZ gene"
     primer_bind     181..197
                     /label=M13 rev
                     /note="common sequencing primer, one of multiple similar
                     variants"
     primer_bind     181..197
                     /label=M13 Reverse
                     /note="In lacZ gene. Also called M13-rev"
     enhancer        226..605
                     /label=CMV enhancer
                     /note="human cytomegalovirus immediate early enhancer"
     promoter        606..809
                     /label=CMV promoter
                     /note="human cytomegalovirus (CMV) immediate early
                     promoter"
     primer_bind     760..780
                     /label=CMV-F
                     /note="Human CMV immediate early promoter, forward primer"
     primer_bind     806..830
                     /label=LNCX
                     /note="Human CMV promoter, forward primer"
     promoter        1040..1058
                     /label=SP6 promoter
                     /note="promoter for bacteriophage SP6 RNA polymerase"
     primer_bind     1040..1057
                     /label=SP6
                     /note="SP6 promoter, forward primer"
     primer_bind     1071..1090
                     /label=pMT2-F
                     /note="Synthetic intron, forward primer"
     CDS             1145..1174
                     /codon_start=1
                     /product="Myc (human c-Myc proto-oncogene) epitope tag"
                     /label=Myc
                     /translation="EQKLISEEDL"
     regulatory      5293..5302
                     /regulatory_class="other"
                     /note="vertebrate consensus sequence for strong initiation
                     of translation (Kozak, 1987)"
     polyA_signal    5306..5440
                     /label=SV40 poly(A) signal
                     /note="SV40 polyadenylation signal"
     primer_bind     complement(5343..5362)
                     /label=SV40pA-R
                     /note="SV40 polyA, reverse primer"
     primer_bind     5397..5416
                     /label=EBV-rev
                     /note="SV40 polyA terminator, reverse primer"
     promoter        5509..5866
                     /label=SV40 promoter
                     /note="SV40 enhancer and early promoter"
     primer_bind     complement(5532..5552)
                     /label=pBABE 3'
                     /note="SV40 enhancer, reverse primer for pBABE vectors"
     rep_origin      5717..5852
                     /label=SV40 ori
                     /note="SV40 origin of replication"
     primer_bind     5779..5798
                     /label=SV40pro-F
                     /note="SV40 promoter/origin, forward primer"
     primer_bind     complement(5886..5903)
                     /label=M13 Forward
                     /note="In lacZ gene. Also called M13-F20 or M13 (-21)
                     Forward"
     primer_bind     complement(5886..5902)
                     /label=M13 fwd
                     /note="common sequencing primer, one of multiple similar
                     variants"
     primer_bind     complement(5895..5917)
                     /label=M13/pUC Forward
                     /note="In lacZ gene"
     rep_origin      6115..6570
                     /direction=RIGHT
                     /label=f1 ori
                     /note="f1 bacteriophage origin of replication; arrow
                     indicates direction of (+) strand synthesis"
     primer_bind     complement(6202..6221)
                     /label=F1ori-R
                     /note="F1 origin, reverse primer"
     primer_bind     6412..6433
                     /label=F1ori-F
                     /note="F1 origin, forward primer"
     primer_bind     complement(6587..6606)
                     /label=pRS-marker
                     /note="pRS vectors, use to sequence yeast selectable
                     marker"
     primer_bind     6706..6728
                     /label=pGEX 3'
                     /note="pGEX vectors, reverse primer"
     primer_bind     complement(6766..6784)
                     /label=pBRforEco
                     /note="pBR322 vectors, upsteam of EcoRI site, forward
                     primer"
     promoter        6852..6956
                     /gene="bla"
                     /label=AmpR promoter
     CDS             6957..7817
                     /codon_start=1
                     /gene="bla"
                     /product="beta-lactamase"
                     /label=AmpR
                     /note="confers resistance to ampicillin, carbenicillin, and
                     related antibiotics"
                     /translation="MSIQHFRVALIPFFAAFCLPVFAHPETLVKVKDAEDQLGARVGYI
                     ELDLNSGKILESFRPEERFPMMSTFKVLLCGAVLSRIDAGQEQLGRRIHYSQNDLVEYS
                     PVTEKHLTDGMTVRELCSAAITMSDNTAANLLLTTIGGPKELTAFLHNMGDHVTRLDRW
                     EPELNEAIPNDERDTTMPVAMATTLRKLLTGELLTLASRQQLIDWMEADKVAGPLLRSA
                     LPAGWFIADKSGAGERGSRGIIAALGPDGKPSRIVVIYTTGSQATMDERNRQIAEIGAS
                     LIKHW"
     primer_bind     complement(7175..7194)
                     /label=Amp-R
                     /note="Ampicillin resistance gene, reverse primer"
     rep_origin      7988..8576
                     /direction=RIGHT
                     /label=ori
                     /note="high-copy-number ColE1/pMB1/pBR322/pUC origin of
                     replication"
     primer_bind     8477..8496
                     /label=pBR322ori-F
                     /note="pBR322 origin, forward primer"
     primer_bind     8730..8747
                     /label=L4440
                     /note="L4440 vector, forward primer"
ORIGIN
        1 tccccgcgcg ttggccgatt cattaatgca gctggcacga caggtttccc gactggaaag
       61 cgggcagtga gcgcaacgca attaatgtga gttagctcac tcattaggca ccccaggctt
      121 tacactttat gcttccggct cgtatgttgt gtggaattgt gagcggataa caatttcaca
      181 caggaaacag ctatgacatg attacgaatt aattcgagct cgcccgacat tgattattga
      241 ctagttatta atagtaatca attacggggt cattagttca tagcccatat atggagttcc
      301 gcgttacata acttacggta aatggcccgc ctggctgacc gcccaacgac ccccgcccat
      361 tgacgtcaat aatgacgtat gttcccatag taacgccaat agggactttc cattgacgtc
      421 aatgggtgga gtatttacgg taaactgccc acttggcagt acatcaagtg tatcatatgc
      481 caagtacgcc ccctattgac gtcaatgacg gtaaatggcc cgcctggcat tatgcccagt
      541 acatgacctt atgggacttt cctacttggc agtacatcta cgtattagtc atcgctatta
      601 ccatggtgat gcggttttgg cagtacatca atgggcgtgg atagcggttt gactcacggg
      661 gatttccaag tctccacccc attgacgtca atgggagttt gttttggcac caaaatcaac
      721 gggactttcc aaaatgtcgt aacaactccg ccccattgac gcaaatgggc ggtaggcgtg
      781 tacggtggga ggtctatata agcagagctc gtttagtgaa ccgtcagatc gcctggagac
      841 gccatccacg ctgttttgac ctccatagaa gacaccggga ccgatccagc ctccgcggcc
      901 gggaacggtg cattggaacg cggattcccc gtgccaagag tgacgtaagt accgcctata
      961 gagtctatag gcccaccccc ttggcttcgt tagaacgcgg ctacaattaa tacataacct
     1021 tatgtatcat acacatacga tttaggtgac actatagaat aacatccact ttgcctttct
     1081 ctccacaggt gtccactccc aggtccaact gcacctcggt tctaagcttc tgcaggtcga
     1141 catggaacag aaactcatct ctgaagagga tctgtctaga ggatcccggg ctagcgggcg
     1201 gccgcatatg aaagtgaccg tgtgcttcgg acggacccgg gtggtcgtgc cgtgcgggga
     1261 cggccacatg aaagttttca gcctcatcca gcaggcggtg acccgctacc ggaaggccat
     1321 cgccaaggat ccaaactact ggatacaggt gcatcgcttg gaacatggag atggaggaat
     1381 actagacctt gatgacattc tttgtgatgt agcagacgat aaagacagac tggtagcagt
     1441 gtttgatgag caggatccac atcacggagg tgatggcacc agtgccagtt ccacgggtac
     1501 ccagagccca gagatatttg gtagtgagct tggcaccaac aatgtctcag cctttcagcc
     1561 ttaccaagca acaagtgaaa ttgaggtcac accttcagtc cttcgagcaa atatgcctct
     1621 tcatgttcga cgcagtagtg acccagctct aattggcctc tccacttctg tcagtgatag
     1681 taatttttcc tctgaagagc cttcaaggaa aaatcccaca cgctggtcaa caacagctgg
     1741 cttcctcaag cagaacactg ctgggagtcc taaaacctgc gacaggaaga aagatgaaaa
     1801 ctacagaagc ctcccgcggg atactagtaa ctggtctaac caatttcaga gagacaatgc
     1861 tcgctcgtct ctgagtgcca gtcacccaat ggtgggcaag tggctggaga aacaagaaca
     1921 ggatgaggat gggacagaag aggataacag tcgtgttgaa cctgttggac atgctgacac
     1981 gggtttggag catataccca acttttctct ggatgatatg gtaaagctcg tagaagtccc
     2041 caacgatgga gggcctctgg gaatccatgt agtgcctttc agtgctcgag gcggcagaac
     2101 cctggggtta ttagtaaaac gattggagaa aggtggtaaa gctgaacatg aaaatctttt
     2161 tcgtgagaat gattgcattg tcaggattaa tgatggcgac cttcgaaata gaagatttga
     2221 acaagcacaa catatgtttc gccaagccat gcgtacaccc atcatttggt tccatgtggt
     2281 tcctgcagca aataaagagc agtatgaaca actatcccaa agtgagaaga acaattacta
     2341 ttcaagccgt tttagccctg acagccagta tattgacaac aggagtgtga acagtgcagg
     2401 gcttcacacg gtgcagagag caccccgact gaaccacccg cctgagcaga tagactctca
     2461 ctcaagacta cctcatagcg cacacccctc gggaaaacca ccatccgctc cagcctcggc
     2521 acctcagaat gtatttagta cgactgtaag cagtggttat aacaccaaaa aaataggcaa
     2581 gaggcttaat atccagctta agaaaggtac agaaggtttg ggattcagca tcacttccag
     2641 agatgtaaca ataggtggct cagctccaat ctatgtgaaa aacattctcc cccggggggc
     2701 ggccattcag gatggccgac ttaaggcagg agacagactt atagaggtaa atggagtaga
     2761 tttagtgggc aaatcccaag aggaagttgt ttcgctgttg agaagcacca agatggaagg
     2821 aactgtgagc cttctggtct ttcgccagga agacgccttc cacccaaggg aactgaatgc
     2881 agagccaagc cagatgcaga ttccaaaaga aacgaaagca gaagatgagg atattgttct
     2941 tacacctgat ggcaccaggg aatttctgac atttgaagtc ccacttaatg attcaggatc
     3001 tgcaggcctt ggtgtcagtg tcaaaggtaa ccggtcaaaa gagaaccacg cagatttggg
     3061 aatctttgtc aagtccatta ttaatggagg agcagcatct aaagatggaa ggcttcgggt
     3121 gaatgatcaa ctgatagcag taaatggaga atccctgttg ggcaagacaa accaagatgc
     3181 catggaaacc ctaagaaggt ctatgtctac tgaaggcaat aaacgaggaa tgatccagct
     3241 tattgttgca aggagaataa gcaagtgcaa tgagctgaag tcacctggga gcccccctgg
     3301 acctgagctg cccattgaaa cagcgttgga tgatagagaa cgaagaattt cccattccct
     3361 ctacagtggg attgaggggc ttgatgaatc gcccagcaga aatgctgccc tcagtaggat
     3421 aatgggtaaa taccagctgt cccctacagt gaatatgccc caagatgaca ctgtcattat
     3481 agaagatgac aggttgccag tgcttcctcc acatctctct gaccagtcct cttccagctc
     3541 ccatgatgat gtggggtttg tgacggcaga tgctggtact tgggccaagg ctgcaatcag
     3601 tgattcagcc gactgctctt tgagtccaga tgttgatcca gttcttgctt ttcaacgaga
     3661 aggatttgga cgtcagagta tgtcagaaaa acgcacaaag caattttcag atgccagtca
     3721 attggatttc gttaaaacac gaaaatcaaa aagcatggat ttaggtatag ctgacgagac
     3781 taaactcaat acagtggatg accagaaagc aggttctccc agcagagatg tgggtccttc
     3841 cctgggtctg aagaagtcaa gctcgttgga gagtctgcag accgcagttg ccgaggtgac
     3901 tttgaatggg gatattcctt tccatcgtcc acggccgcgg ataatcagag gcaggggatg
     3961 caatgagagc ttcagagctg ccatcgacaa atcttatgat aaacccgcgg tagatgatga
     4021 tgatgaaggc atggagacct tggaagaaga cacagaagaa agttcaagat cagggagaga
     4081 gtctgtatcc acagccagtg atcagccttc ccactctctg gagagacaaa tgaatggaaa
     4141 ccaagagaaa ggtgataaga ctgatagaaa aaaggataaa actggaaaag aaaagaagaa
     4201 agatagagat aaggagaagg ataaaatgaa agccaagaag ggaatgctga agggcttggg
     4261 agacatgttc aggtttggca aacatcgaaa agatgacaag attgagaaaa cgggtaaaat
     4321 aaaaatacag gaatccttta catcagaaga ggagaggata cgaatgaagc aggagcagga
     4381 gaggattcaa gccaaaactc gagaatttag ggaacgacaa gctcgagagc gtgactatgc
     4441 tgaaattcaa gattttcatc ggacatttgg ctgtgatgat gagttaatgt atgggggagt
     4501 ttcttcttat gaaggttcca tggctctcaa cgctagacct cagagcccac gagaagggca
     4561 tatgatggat gctttgtatg cccaagtcaa gaagccgcgg aattccaaac cctcacctgt
     4621 agacagtaac agatcaactc ctagcaatca tgatcggata cagcgtctga ggcaagaatt
     4681 tcagcaagca aagcaagatg aagatgtaga agatcgtcgg cggacctata gttttgagca
     4741 accctggccg aacgcacggc cggcgacgca gagcgggcga cactcggtgt ccgtggaggt
     4801 gcagatgcag cggcagcggc aggaggagcg cgagagctcc cagcaggccc agcgccagta
     4861 cagctctctg cctcggcaaa gcaggaaaaa tgccagctcg gtctcccagg actcttggga
     4921 gcagaactac tcccctgggg aaggcttcca gagtgccaaa gagaacccca ggtactccag
     4981 ctaccaaggc tccaggaacg gctacctggg aggacatggc ttcaacgcca gggtcatgct
     5041 ggaaactcag gagctccttc gccaggaaca gaggcgaaag gagcagcaga tgaagaagca
     5101 gcctccttcc gaggggccca gcaactatga ctcgtataag aaagtccagg accccagtta
     5161 cgcccctccc aaggggccct tccggcaaga tgtgcccccc tccccttctc aggttgcgag
     5221 gctgaacaga cttcagactc ctgagaaagg gaggcccttc tattcctgag cggccgcttg
     5281 aattcatcga tggccgccat ggcccaactt gtttattgca gcttataatg gttacaaata
     5341 aagcaatagc atcacaaatt tcacaaataa agcatttttt tcactgcatt ctagttgtgg
     5401 tttgtccaaa ctcatcaatg tatcttatca tgtctggatc gggaattaat tcggcgcagc
     5461 accatggcct gaaataacct ctgaaagagg aacttggtta ggtaccttct gaggcggaaa
     5521 gaaccagctg tggaatgtgt gtcagttagg gtgtggaaag tccccaggct ccccagcagg
     5581 cagaagtatg caaagcatgc atctcaatta gtcagcaacc aggtgtggaa agtccccagg
     5641 ctccccagca ggcagaagta tgcaaagcat gcatctcaat tagtcagcaa ccatagtccc
     5701 gcccctaact ccgcccatcc cgcccctaac tccgcccagt tccgcccatt ctccgcccca
     5761 tggctgacta atttttttta tttatgcaga ggccgaggcc gcctcggcct ctgagctatt
     5821 ccagaagtag tgaggaggct tttttggagg cctaggcttt tgcaaaaagc tgttaacagc
     5881 ttggcactgg ccgtcgtttt acaacgtcgt gactgggaaa accctggcgt tacccaactt
     5941 aatcgccttg cagcacatcc ccctttcgcc agctggcgta atagcgaaga ggcccgcacc
     6001 gatcgccctt cccaacagtt gcgcagcctg aatggcgaat ggcgcctgat gcggtatttt
     6061 ctccttacgc atctgtgcgg tatttcacac cgcatannnn nnnnnnnnnn nnnnnnnnnn
     6121 nnnnnnnnnn nnnnnnnnnn nnnnnnnnnn nnnnnnnnnn nnnnnnnnnn nnnnnnnnnn
     6181 nnnnnnnnnn nnnnnnnnnn nnnnnnnnnn nnnnnnnnnn nnnnnnnnnn nnnnnnnncn
     6241 nnnnnnnnnn nnnnnnnnnn nnnnnnnnnn nnnnnnnnnn nnnnnnnnnn nnnnnnnnnn
     6301 nnnnnnnnnn nnnnnnnnnn nnnnnnnnnn nnnnnnnnnn nnnnnnnnnn nnnnnnnnnn
     6361 nnnnnnnnnn nnnnnnnnnn cctttgacgt tggagtccac gttctttaat agtggactct
     6421 tgttccaaac tggaacaaca ctcaacccta tctcgggcta ttcttttgat ttataaggga
     6481 ttttgccgat ttcggcctat tggttaaaaa atgagctgat ttaacaaaaa tttaacgcga
     6541 attttaacaa aatattaacg tttacaattt tatggtgcac tctcagtaca atctgctctg
     6601 atgccgcata gttaagccag ccccgacacc cgccaacacc cgctgacgcg ccctgacggg
     6661 cttgtctgct cccggcatcc gcttacagac aagctgtgac cgtctccggg agctgcatgt
     6721 gtcagaggtt ttcaccgtca tcaccgaaac gcgcgagacg aaagggcctc gtgatacgcc
     6781 tatttttata ggttaatgtc atgataataa tggtttctta gacgtcaggt ggcacttttc
     6841 ggggaaatgt gcgcggaacc cctatttgtt tatttttcta aatacattca aatatgtatc
     6901 cgctcatgag acaataaccc tgataaatgc ttcaataata ttgaaaaagg aagagtatga
     6961 gtattcaaca tttccgtgtc gcccttattc ccttttttgc ggcattttgc cttcctgttt
     7021 ttgctcaccc agaaacgctg gtgaaagtaa aagatgctga agatcagttg ggtgcacgag
     7081 tgggttacat cgaactggat ctcaacagcg gtaagatcct tgagagtttt cgccccgaag
     7141 aacgttttcc aatgatgagc acttttaaag ttctgctatg tggcgcggta ttatcccgta
     7201 ttgacgccgg gcaagagcaa ctcggtcgcc gcatacacta ttctcagaat gacttggttg
     7261 agtactcacc agtcacagaa aagcatctta cggatggcat gacagtaaga gaattatgca
     7321 gtgctgccat aaccatgagt gataacactg cggccaactt acttctgaca acgatcggag
     7381 gaccgaagga gctaaccgct tttttgcaca acatggggga tcatgtaact cgccttgatc
     7441 gttgggaacc ggagctgaat gaagccatac caaacgacga gcgtgacacc acgatgcctg
     7501 tagcaatggc aacaacgttg cgcaaactat taactggcga actacttact ctagcttccc
     7561 ggcaacaatt aatagactgg atggaggcgg ataaagttgc aggaccactt ctgcgctcgg
     7621 cccttccggc tggctggttt attgctgata aatctggagc cggtgagcgt gggtctcgcg
     7681 gtatcattgc agcactgggg ccagatggta agccctcccg tatcgtagtt atctacacga
     7741 cggggagtca ggcaactatg gatgaacgaa atagacagat cgctgagata ggtgcctcac
     7801 tgattaagca ttggtaactg tcagaccaag tttactcata tatactttag attgatttaa
     7861 aacttcattt ttaatttaaa aggatctagg tgaagatcct ttttgataat ctcatgacca
     7921 aaatccctta acgtgagttt tcgttccact gagcgtcaga ccccgtagaa aagatcaaag
     7981 gatcttcttg agatcctttt tttctgcgcg taatctgctg cttgcaaaca aaaaaaccac
     8041 cgctaccagc ggtggtttgt ttgccggatc aagagctacc aactcttttt ccgaaggtaa
     8101 ctggcttcag cagagcgcag ataccaaata ctgttcttct agtgtagccg tagttaggcc
     8161 accacttcaa gaactctgta gcaccgccta catacctcgc tctgctaatc ctgttaccag
     8221 tggctgctgc cagtggcgat aagtcgtgtc ttaccgggtt ggactcaaga cgatagttac
     8281 cggataaggc gcagcggtcg ggctgaacgg ggggttcgtg cacacagccc agcttggagc
     8341 gaacgaccta caccgaactg agatacctac agcgtgagct atgagaaagc gccacgcttc
     8401 ccgaagggag aaaggcggac aggtatccgg taagcggcag ggtcggaaca ggagagcgca
     8461 cgagggagct tccaggggga aacgcctggt atctttatag tcctgtcggg tttcgccacc
     8521 tctgacttga gcgtcgattt ttgtgatgct cgtcaggggg gcggagccta tggaaaaacg
     8581 ccagcaacgc ggccttttta cggttcctgg ccttttgctg gccttttgct cacatgttct
     8641 ttcctgcgtt atcccctgat tctgtggata accgtattac cgcctttgag tgagctgata
     8701 ccgctcgccg cagccgaacg accgagcgca gcgagtcagt gagcgaggaa gcggaagagc
     8761 gcccaatacg caaaccgcct c
//
