>Addgene plasmid #19388 | pK-myc-Par3b | addgene partial sequence | sequence record 130151 | Sp6 5'-ATTTAGGTGACACTATAG-3'
GGTCCAACTGCACCTCGGTTCTAAGCTTCTGCAGGTCGACATGGAACAGAAACTCATCTCTGAAGAGGAT
CTGTCTAGAGGATCCCGGGCTAGCGGGCGGCCGCATATGAAAGTGACCGTGTGCTTCGGACGGACCCGGG
TGGTCGTGCCGTGCGGGGACGGCCACATGAAAGTTTTCAGCCTCATCCAGCAGGCGGTGACCCGCTACCG
GAAGGCCATCGCCAAGGATCCAAACTACTGGATACAGGTGCATCGCTTGGAACATGGAGATGGAGGAATA
CTAGACCTTGATGACATTCTTTGTGATGTAGCAGACGATAAAGACAGACTGGTAGCAGTGTTTGATGAGC
AGGATCCACATCACGGAGGTGATGGCACCAGTGCCAGTTCCACGGGTACCCAGAGCCCAGAGATATTTGG
TAGTGAGCTTGGCACCAACAATGTCTCAGCCTTTCAGCCTTACCAAGCAACAAGTGAAATTGAGGTCACA
CCTTCAGTCCTTCGAGCAAATATGCCTCTTCATGTTCGACGCAGTAGTGACCCAGCTCTAATTGGCCTCT
CCACTTCTGTCAGTGATAGTAATTTTTCCTCTGAAGAGCCTTCAAGGAAAAATCCCACACGCTGGTCAAC
AACAGCTGGCTTCCTCAAGCAGAACACTGCTGGGAGTCCTAAAACCTGCGACAGGAAGAAAGATGAAAAC
TACAGAAGCCTCCCGCGGGATACTAGTAACTGGTCTAACCAATTTCAGAGAGACAATGCTCGCTCGTCTC
TGAGTGCCAGTCACCCAATGGTG
