>Addgene plasmid #19388 | pK-myc-Par3b | addgene partial sequence | sequence record 130152 | EBV-rev 5'-GTGGTTTGTCCAAACTCATC-3'
TTCGGCGCAGCACCATGGCCTGAAATAACCTCTGAAAGAGGAACTTGGTTAGGTACCTTCTGAGGCGGAA
AGAACCAGCTGTGGAATGTGTGTCAGTTAGGGTGTGGAAAGTCCCCAGGCTCCCCAGCAGGCAGAAGTAT
GCAAAGCATGCATCTCAATTAGTCAGCAACCAGGTGTGGAAAGTCCCCAGGCTCCCCAGCAGGCAGAAGT
ATGCAAAGCATGCATCTCAATTAGTCAGCAACCATAGTCCCGCCCCTAACTCCGCCCATCCCGCCCCTAA
CTCCGCCCAGTTCCGCCCATTCTCCGCCCCATGGCTGACTAATTTTTTTTATTTATGCAGAGGCCGAGGC
CGCCTCGGCCTCTGAGCTATTCCAGAAGTAGTGAGGAGGCTTTTTTGGAGGCCTAGGCTTTTGCAAAAAG
CTGTTAACAGCTTGGCACTGGCCGTCGTTTTACAACGTCGTGACTGGGAAAACCCTGGCGTTACCCAACT
TAATCGCCTTGCAGCACATCCCCCTTTCGCCAGCTGGCGTAATAGCGAAGAGGCCCGCACCGATCGCCCT
TCCCAACAGTTGCGCAGCCTGAATGGCGAATGGCGCCTGATGCGGTATTTTCTCCTTACGCATCTGTGCG
GTATTTCACACCGCATA
[142 nt withheld, positions 648-789]
C
[112 nt withheld, positions 791-902]
